Addgene plasmid #225308: pXD80EN13-Elen0616-Cber(ElDSM2243)
Purpose: Expresses Eggerthella lenta DSM 2243 Cber in Gordonibacter urolithinfaciens DSM 27213
Depositing lab: Emily Balskus. Depositing organization: Harvard University. Publication: Enantiocomplementary Gut Bacterial Enzymes Metabolize Dietary Polyphenols. Dong X, Bae M, Le C, Aguilar Ramos MA, Balskus EP. J Am Chem Soc. 2025 Mar 5;147(9):7231-7244. doi: 10.1021/jacs.4c09892. Epub 2025 Feb 24. PubMed 39993729.
Backbone
  Vector backbone: pXD68Kan2
  Vector type: Bacterial Expression
Growth in bacteria
  Bacterial resistance: Kanamycin, 50 μg/mL
  Growth temperature: 37°C
  Growth strain: DH5alpha
  Copy number: Low Copy
Gene/Insert
  Gene/Insert name: Cber (alt names: catechin benzyl ether reductase; Elen_0616)
Terms and licenses: Academic/Nonprofit Terms; Industry Terms: Not Available to Industry
How to cite: pXD80EN13-Elen0616-Cber(ElDSM2243) was a gift from Emily Balskus (Addgene plasmid # 225308 ; http://n2t.net/addgene:225308 ; RRID:Addgene_225308)
