[The description below was written by a language model from this plasmid's Addgene catalogue record and pLannotate feature annotations shown in this document.]
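Description:
pXD80EN13-Elen0616-Cber(ElDSM2243) is an 11.4 kb bacterial expression plasmid built on the pXD68Kan2 backbone and designed to express catechin benzyl ether reductase (Cber, locus Elen_0616) from Eggerthella lenta DSM 2243 in another gut actinobacterium, Gordonibacter urolithinfaciens DSM 27213. It is maintained in E. coli as a low-copy plasmid under kanamycin selection, provided by an aphA-3 aminoglycoside phosphotransferase gene. Short gentamicin-resistance and integron Pc promoter fragments next to this marker look like remnants of earlier cassette construction rather than functional parts.

Replication relies on the broad-host-range RSF1010 system. The feature table shows oriV together with RepA, a RepC fragment, the R1162-type antisense RNA and mobA, which also encodes the RepB primase. This replicon depends on its own replication proteins rather than host-specific factors, which suits a shuttle vector used across distantly related bacteria. The plasmid is also mobilizable: it carries the RSF1010 oriT with mobA and mobC, plus a separate IncP-type oriT with a traJ fragment, so it could be transferred by conjugation from a donor strain supplying the transfer machinery.

The Cber coding sequence is not annotated as such. It presumably lies in the largely unannotated region between the BioBrick prefix and the T7Te and rrnB T2 terminators, where only short homology hits (csgD-like and lpdG-like fragments) were detected. The record does not state the promoter or any regulatory system driving expression, and no tags are listed. The plasmid is intended for heterologous expression and functional study of this polyphenol-metabolizing enzyme in a gut bacterial host.
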