Features (pLannotate 1.2.2; 20 found; start..end, strand, type, name):
     19..813     -  CDS            KanR: aminoglycoside phosphotransferase; aphA-3; confers resistance to kanamycin
    820..876     -  CDS            GmR (fragment): gentamycin acetyltransferase; aacC1; confers resistance to gentamycin
   1052..1075    -  promoter       Pc promoter (fragment): intI1 (promoter lies within the coding sequence); class 1 integron promoter
   1055..1198    -  CDS            YPR2_ECOLX (fragment): Protein predicted: Swiss-Prot protein existence level 4. From Escherichia coli.
   1475..1494    +  misc_feature   BioBrick prefix: BioBrick prefix for parts that start with "ATG"
   1527..1670    -  CDS            csgD (fragment): CSGD_ECOLI - Experimental evidence at protein level: Swiss-Prot protein existence level 1. The master regulator for adhesive curli fimbriae expression; necessary for transcription of the csgBAC/ymdA operon. Plays a positive role in biofilm formation. May have the capability to respond to starvation and/or high cell density by activating csgBA transcription. Low-level constitutive expression confers an adherent curli fimbriae- expressing phenotype, up-regulates 10 genes and down-regulates 14 others. From Escherichia coli (strain K12).
   3393..3509    +  CDS            lpdG (fragment): DLDH2_PSEPU - Experimental evidence at protein level: Swiss-Prot protein existence level 1. Also acts in the glycine cleavage system. From Pseudomonas putida (Arthrobacter siderocapsulatus).
   5045..5072    +  terminator     T7Te terminator: phage T7 early transcription terminator
   5204..5231    +  terminator     rrnB T2 terminator: transcription terminator T2 from the E. coli rrnB gene
   5346..5386    +  CDS            lacI (fragment): lac repressor; lacI; The lac repressor binds to the lac operator to inhibit transcription in E. coli. This inhibition can be relieved by adding lactose or isopropyl-β-D-thiogalactopyranoside (IPTG).
   5663..6514    -  CDS            RSF1010 RepC (fragment): replication protein C of the broad-host-range plasmid RSF1010 (Scholz et al., 1989); repC
   6501..7340    -  CDS            RSF1010 RepA: replication protein A of the broad-host-range plasmid RSF1010 (Scholz et al., 1989); repA
   7332..7406    -  ncRNA          Plasmid R1162: Accession: RF00043 - R1162-like plasmid antisense RNA
   7854..9980    -  CDS            mobA: MOBA2_ECOLX - Also known as repB. Experimental evidence at protein level: Swiss-Prot protein existence level 1. Part of the relaxosome complex that is responsible for plasmid transfer during conjugation. Locally unwinds DNA and catalyzes the cleavage of one of the DNA strands at oriT. The cleaved strand is then transferred through the dedicated type IV secretion apparatus. MobA remains covalently linked at the 5' end of the strand, and once in the recipient cell, it probably catalyzes the rejoining of the two ends of the strand, re-forming the circular plasmid DNA. The primase activity of MobA
  10061..10148   -  oriT           RSF1010 oriT: origin of transfer of the broad-host-range plasmid RSF1010 (Scholz et al., 1989)
  10179..10460   +  CDS            mobC: MOBC_ECOLX - Protein predicted: Swiss-Prot protein existence level 4. This protein is essential to promote the specific transfer of the plasmid in the presence of conjugative plasmids. From Escherichia coli.
  10490..10884   +  rep_origin     RSF1010 oriV: replication origin of the broad-host-range plasmid RSF1010; requires the RSF1010 RepA/B/C proteins for replication (Scholz et al., 1989)
  11049..11090   -  terminator     bacterial terminator: putative bacterial transcription terminator
  11128..11153   -  CDS            traJ (fragment): oriT-recognizing protein; traJ
  11186..11295   -  oriT           oriT: incP origin of transfer
>Addgene plasmid #225308 | pXD80EN13-Elen0616-Cber(ElDSM2243) | addgene full sequence | sequence record 464775 | Addgene NGS Result
GGCGGGCTGGCCGGCCTTCTAAAACAATTCATCCAGTAAAATATAATATTTTATTTTCTCCCAATCAGGC
TTGATCCCCAGTAAGTCAAAAAATAGCTCGACATACTGTTCTTCCCCGATATCCTCCCTGATCGACCGGA
CGCAGAAGGCAATGTCATACCACTTGTCCGCCCTGCCGCTTCTCCCAAGATCAATAAAGCCACTTACTTT
GCCATCTTTCACAAAGATGTTGCTGTCTCCCAGGTCGCCGTGGGAAAAGACAAGTTCCTCTTCGGGCTTT
TCCGTCTTTAAAAAATCATACAGCTCGCGCGGATCTTTAAATGGAGTGTCTTCTTCCCAGTTTTCGCAAT
CCACATCGGCCAGATCGTTATTCAGTAAGTAATCCAATTCGGCTAAGCGGCTGTCTAAGCTATTCGTATA
GGGACAATCCGATATGTCGATGGAGTGAAAGAGCCTGATGCACTCCGCATACAGCTCGATAATCTTTTCA
GGGCTTTGTTCATCTTCATACTCTTCCGAGCAAAGGACGCCATCGGCCTCACTCATGAGCAGATTGCTCC
AGCCATCATGCCGTTCAAAGTGCAGGACCTTTGGAACAGGCAGCTTTCCTTCCAGCCATAGCATCATGTC
CTTTTCCCGTTCCACATCATAGGTGGTCCCTTTATACCGGCTGTCCGTCATTTTTAAATATAGGTTTTCA
TTTTCTCCCACCAGCTTATATACCTTAGCAGGAGACATTCCTTCCGTATCTTTTACGCAGCGGTATTTTT
CGATCAGTTTTTTCAATTCCGGTGATATTCTCATTTTAGCCATGATGTTTAACTTTGTTTTAGGGCGACT
GCCCTGCTGCGTAACATCGTTGCTGCTCCATAACATCAAACATCGACCCACGGCGTAACGCGCTTGCTGC
TTGGATGCCCGAGGCATAGACTGTACCCCAAAAAAACAGTCATAACAAGCCATGAAAACCGCCACTGCGC
CGTTACCACCGCTGCGTTCGGTCAAGGTTCTGGACCAGTTGCGTGAGCGCATACGCTACTTGCATTACAG
CTTACGAACCGAACAGGCTTATGTCCACTGGGTTCGTGCCTTCATCCGTTTCCACGGTGTGCGTCACCCG
GCAACCTTGGGCAGCAGCGAAGTCGAGGCATTTCTGTCCTGGCTGGCGAACGAGCGCAAGGTTTCGGTCT
CCACGCATTCGAAACCGGTATCCCGCCGCCGCCGCCGGATACCGGTTTCGAATTGAGATTGCCACCTGAC
GTCTAAGAAACCATTATTATCATGACATTAACCTATAAAAATAGGCGTATCACGAGGCCCTTTCGTCTTC
AAGGCGAAAAAACCCCGCCGAAGCGGGGTTTTTTGCGAAATATAATGACCCTCTTGATAACCCAAGAGGG
CATTTTTTAGGAACGGTTATTTGATTATTAATCCGGCGGCAACTGAAACGATTCGGATCCTGTATTACTA
TTCTGAATTCGCGGCCGCTTCTAGATTCAACCCTTCGTCAGGCGCAGGATGTCCTCGCGCGAGGAGACGT
CGAGCTTGCGATAGATGTTGTGGATGTGGGTGCGCACCGTGTTCGGCGAGATGAACAGCACGTCGGAGAT
GTAGGCGCCGCTGTGGCCTTCGGCGAGGTAGGCGAGGATTTCCTGCTCGCGCGCCGTGAGGTTGTGCGCG
TCCGCCAGCTGGGCGCAGCGGTCGGGCGAGCTTGCGGGCGTCGCCTCGTCCTCGGCGTGCTCGGCGGCGC
GCTGTTCGTCGTGCGCATCGCGGGTGCGGCGCATGTACGACGAGAGCACCATGACGAACGCGTACAGCGT
GGTGGTGACCGTCACCGCCACATGGACGAGGTCGTCGTCGAGCACGCTCGCGAAGCTCTGGCCGGCGAAC
GAGGCTGCGCAGAACAGCAGCACGGCGGTGGAGAACACGAGGTCGGCCGAGAACTCGCCCGCGTTCGCGA
TGGCGCATAGCGTGGCCAGCGTGAGGATGGCCGCCAGCGCGTACAGCGCGTAGGTCAGAAACGACACGAG
TCCCGACCCGCTGCCCACCGATGCCGAGATGCTGGTGGCCGCCAGCAGCACCATGGCCATGAGCGGCAGG
AACGTCTGGTGCATGCCGCCTCGCAGCGCGAAGCGCTTTTTGCGAAGGGTCGTGTACGCCAGCAGCGTCG
CGGCATCGAGCGCGAGCGCGGCCAGGTAGGCGTTCTGGCTCTCGTTGAACGCGGTGCGCATGACGGCCAT
CGCGAACGCGAACACGAGCAGCCCCAGCCCGGGCGCGACGACCACGTCGGCCAGCGAGGCCAGGGTGGCG
CCCGTCGTGCGGCCCTCGGCGCGTTCGGGGGCGGTCTGCTCGGTGCTGTCCGCCGTTCCCGAGAACGCGA
GAGGGACGATGACGGCCGCGATGGAGCTGAGCACGAACAGCACCGTCACGCCCGGCAGGGGCAGCACGGC
GTACAGAAAGCAGATCCCGGCCGACAGCATGCTGGCAAGGGAAACGGCGACGAGCGCGCGCTTGATTTTG
AAACGCGCGCAGATGCGCCCCCACGTGAGCGCCAAGCACACGTCGCCGAGGGCGGCGGCCACGGCAAGCG
CGATGAGCAGCGCCGTACCCAAGCTGCCGAACCAGGAGAAGTACGCGAACGCGAGCGCGCAGCACAGGTA
CAGCATGCCGCCCCCGGCGCCCAGCAGCATGGACGGCAGGCGCTTTCCCGCCAGCGACAAGCCGAGGAAC
AGCGCGCCGAACAGCGTGGCCGCCAACAGGGTGGTTTCGGCGAAGGTGCCCACGAACAGCAACGTATGCT
CGAAGCGCAGAAACGAGATGACCGTTCCCGAATAGATGAGCAGCGTGGAGAACAGGCAGGCGACGCCAAC
GATGAGCGCTGTCATCGCAGGCAAGGAGAGCCCTTCGCCCGCTCGCCCGCGTTCGAGCTTGCCCGTTGTT
TCGCGTTGCGTCTCGATAGCCGCCTCCTTCCCTCGCCGTGCGTCGCATTATAGCATTCGCGCGTCTCACC
TGCGTAAACAATCGACGTTGAGGCGTCTACGTAAAATCGTTGAGAAGCATTCGCCATCTGCGGAAACGCA
AATCAACGTTTTTTCGGATGGAAGCGTGCGTCGGTTCGGGCAAAGATGGGGTCGCAGGGTACGAAGCACA
ACGCAAAGGAGATGGGGAACATGGAACTTTCTCGCAGGAACTTCTTGGTGGGCGCCGCCAGCGCCGGCGT
CCTCGGCGCGATGGCCGGGCTGACCGGATGCGCGCCGCAGGCGTCGTCCGCGTCGGCTAAGAACGGCGAC
GCGTCGTCCGCCGACGCGGCGGTCGCGCGTCCGACCTATTACATGTGCGACGAGGATTGGCTGGGAAGCG
CGCCCGAGATCGCCGACGCCGACATCAAAGAGACGAAGAGCTTCGACGTCGTGGTGGTGGGCGGCGGCCA
TGCCGGCACGCAGGCGGCGCTTGCGGCGGCGCAGGAGGGCGCGAAGGTCGCCGTCATCGAGAAGCACAAC
GACGGCGAGATCGTTTACCGCGGCGACGACATCTGCTCGTACAACTCCAAGATGCTGGAGGCGTGGGGCT
TCGGCCCGTACGACCTCGACGAGATCGTCAACGAGTACGTGCGCCGCGCCAACGGCCGCTGCAACACCGA
AGTCATCCGCTCGTTCGTGTACAACTCCGGCGAGATGATGGACAACCTGGCCTCGCTGATCCCCGACACG
TCGGACGTGTTCGACTACGAGGGCGGCCAGTGCATCGTGCAGATCGCCTACGACAAGCCCAGCGGTGCCG
ATTACCCCGTGGAGGTTTCGGGCTACAAGATGTGGGCGTCCACGGTGCAGACGGTGGGCACGAAGAACGA
GCAGCCCGTGGGCAAGAAGCAGAAGACGGGCATCTCGCGCCTGTCCGAAATCGAGGAATACTGCCGCGAC
GCGGCCGAGGATCTGGGCGCCGAATGGTTCTGCGGGCAGACCGCGGCGCGCTGCGTGCAGGATGCCGACG
GCGCTGTTAAGGGCATCATCGCCGAGGACGCCGACGGTAACTACGTGAAGTTCGAGGCGGCCAAGGGCGT
CATCCTGGCCACGGGCGACTTCGGTGGCAACACCGACATGGTGTGGGAGCTGTGCTCCGAATGCGCCGAG
AACGCCGAGCGCCACGGCGTGGACCGCGCCGAGCTCATGGGCATGACCGACTGCGACGGATCCGGTCATA
AGATCGGGTGCTGGGCGGGCGGCGCCATCGAGAGCCATCCCCGCCCGGTTGCGGGCGACGCGCCCTCCAT
CTCGTTCGGCCCTTGGGGCTCCACGCCGTGTCTGTGGATGAACTGCAACGGCCAGCGCTTCATGAACGAA
TCGTTCGCGGGCCTCGTGCTGGCGCAGTCGTGCCGCCAGCCTATCAACCCGGAGGCCAAGATGGTGGGCA
ACTTCGCCATCATGGACAGCAAGTACATGAGCTACATCCAGGCGGGCGGCCTCGATCACGGCGCTCCCAA
CTGGGGCTTCCCCGAGGGCATTGAGGAGTTCCAGGCGCAGATGGCGGCGGCGGATCCCGCTGCCGGCACG
GTGGAAGTGCGCGGTTTGGAGATCGCGAACCGCACGAGCCCGTTCGTGAACGAGATATTCGTGGGAGCCA
CGCTCGAAGACGCGCTGAAGAACGCCGGTCTCGAAGGCGAGGCGCTCGAGAACGCCAAGGCCAGCGTCGA
GCGCTACAACGAGCTGTGCGCCGCAGGCAAGGACACCGACTTCGGCAAGCCGGAGAACCTGCTGATCCCC
ATCGACGAAGGTCCGTTCTTCGTTGCCACGCAGGGCACGAACAAGCTGTACGGCCCCGGCCTGAACACCC
TGGCGGGCTTGTGCGTGAACGGCGATTACCAGGTGCTGACCGCTTCGAAGAACGAGGTGATCAAGGGTCT
GTATGCCGTGGGCAACACGATGGGCGAGCGCTACGGCAACGCCTACAACTGCCCCTCGGCCGGCAACAAC
ATGGGCAACGCTATGACCAGCGGCCGCGTGGCCGGCAAGCACGCCGCAACCGCGTAGACTAGTCGACTCA
CACTGGCTCACCTTCGGGTGGGCCTTTCTGCGTTTATATACTAGAGAGAGAATATAAAAAGCCAGATTAT
TAATCCGGCTTTTTTATTATTTAATTCCTGTTATAAAAAAAGGATCAATTTTGAACTCTCTCCCAAAGTT
GATCCCTTAACGATCCCTGCAGGAGAAGGCCATCCTGACGGATGGCCTTTTTGAAGCTTTCTAGAATCGG
GGGCCCCCGGGGGGATTCTAGAACAATGGAAGTCCTCGTCTCGCCCTCGAATTAGCCCGCTTAATGAGCG
GGCTTTTTTTGAATTAATTCTCGCGAGCTGGCACGACAGGTTTCCCGACTGGAAAGCGGGCAGTGAGCGC
AACGCAATTAATGTAAGTTAGCGCGAATTGCAAGCTGGCCGACGCGCTGGGCTACGTCTTGCTGGCGTTC
GGGAGCAGAAGAGCATACATCTGGAAGCAAAGCCAGGAAAGCGGCCTATGGAGCTGTGCGGCAGCGCTCA
GTAGGCAATTTTTCAAAATATTGTTAAGCCTTTTCTGAGCATGGTATTTTTCATGGTATTACCAATTAGC
AGGAAAATAAGCCATTGAATATAAAAGATAAAAATGTCTTGTTTACAATAGAGTGGGGGGGGTCAGCCTG
CCGCCTTGGGCCGGGTGATGTCGTACTTGCCCGCCGCGAACTCGGTTACCGTCCAGCCCAGCGCGACCAG
CTCCGGCAACGCCTCGCGCACCCGCTGGCGGCGCTTGCGCATGGTCGAACCACTGGCCTCTGACGGCCAG
ACATAGCCGCACAAGGTATCTATGGAAGCCTTGCCGGTTTTGCCGGGGTCGATCCAGCCACACAGCCGCT
GGTGCAGCAGGCGGGCGGTTTCGCTGTCCAGCGCCCGCACCTCGTCCATGCTGATGCGCACATGCTGGCC
GCCACCCATGACGGCCTGCGCGATCAAGGGGTTCAGGGCCACGTACAGGCGCCCGTCCGCCTCGTCGCTG
GCGTACTCCGACAGCAGCCGAAACCCCTGCCGCTTGCGGCCATTCTGGGCGATGATGGATACCTTCCAAA
GGCGCTCGATGCAGTCCTGTATGTGCTTGAGCGCCCCACCACTATCGACCTCTGCCCCGATTTCCTTTGC
CAGCGCCCGATAGCTACCTTTGACCACCATGGCATCAGCGGTGACGGCCTCCCACTTGGGTTCCAGGAAC
AGCCGGAGCTGCCGTCCGCCTTCGGTCTTGGGTTCCGGGCCAAGCACTAGGCCATTAGGCCCAGCCATGG
CCACCAGCCCTTGCAGGATGCGCAGATCATCAGCGCCCAGCGGCTCCGGGCCGCTGAACTCGATCCGCTT
GCCGTCGCCGTAGTCATACGTCACGTCCAGCTTGCTGCGCTTGCGCTCGCCCCGCTTGAGGGCACGGAAC
AGGCCGGGGGCCAGACAGTGCGCCGGGTCGTGTCGGACGTGGCTGAGGCTGTGCTTGTTCTTAGGCTTCA
CCACGGGGCACCCCCTTGCTCTTGCGCTGCCTCTCCAGCACGGCGGGCTTGAGCACCCCGCCGTCATGCC
GCCTGAACCACCGATCAGCGAACGGTGCGCCATAGTTGGCCTTGCTCACACCGAAGCGGACGAAGAACCG
GCGCTGGTCGTCGTCCACACCCCATTCCTCGGCCTCGGCGCTGGTCATGCTCGACAGGTAGGACTGCCAG
CGGATGTTATCGACCAGTACCGAGCTGCCCCGGCTGGCCTGCTGCTGGTCGCCTGCGCCCATCATGGCCG
CGCCCTTGCTGGCATGGTGCAGGAACACGATAGAGCACCCGGTATCGGCGGCGATGGCCTCCATGCGACC
GATGACCTGGGCCATGGGGCCGCTGGCGTTTTCTTCCTCGATGTGGAACCGGCGCAGCGTGTCCAGCACC
ATCAGGCGGCGGCCCTCGGCGGCGCGCTTGAGGCCGTCGAACCACTCCGGGGCCATGATGTTGGGCAGGC
TGCCGATCAGCGGCTGGATCAGCAGGCCGTCAGCCACGGCTTGCCGTTCCTCGGCGCTGAGGTGCGCCCC
AAGGGCGTGCAGGCGGTGATGAATGGCGGTGGGCGGGTCTTCGGCGGGCAGGTAGATCACCGGGCCGGTG
GGCAGTTCGCCCACCTCCAGCAGATCCGGCCCGCCTGCAATCTGTGCGGCCAGTTGCAGGGCCAGCATGG
ATTTACCGGCACCACCGGGCGACACCAGCGCCCCGACCGTACCGGCCACCATGTTGGGCAAAACGTAGTC
CAGCGGTGGCGGCGCTGCTGCGAACGCCTCCAGAATATTGATAGGCTTATGGGTAGCCATTGATTGCCTC
CTTTGCAGGCAGTTGGTGGTTAGGCGCTGGCGGGGTCACTACCCCCGCCCTGCGCCGCTCTGAGTTCTTC
CAGGCACTCGCGCAGCGCCTCGTATTCGTCGTCGGTCAGCCAGAACTTGCGCTGACGCATCCCTTTGGCC
TTCATGCGCTCGGCATATCGCGCTTGGCGTACAGCGTCAGGGCTGGCCAGCAGGTCGCCGGTCTGCTTGT
CCTTTTGGTCTTTCATATCAGTCACCGAGAAACTTGCCGGGGCCGAAAGGCTTGTCTTCGCGGAACAAGG
ACAAGGTGCAGCCGTCAAGGTTAAGGCTGGCCATATCAGCGACTGAAAAGCGGCCAGCCTCGGCCTTGTT
TGACGTATAACCAAAGCCACCGGGCAACCAATAGCCCTTGTCACTTTTGATCAGGTAGACCGACCCTGAA
GCGCTTTTTTCGTATTCCATAAAACCCCCTTCTGTGCGTGAGTACTCATAGTATAACAGGCGTGAGTACC
AACGCAAGCACTACATGCTGAAATCTGGCCCGCCCCTGTCCATGCCTCGCTGGCGGGGTGCCGGTGCCCG
TGCCAGCTCGGCCCGCGCAAGCTGGACGCTGGGCAGACCCATGACCTTGCTGACGGTGCGCTCGATGTAA
TCCGCTTCGTGGCCGGGCTTGCGCTCTGCCAGCGCTGGGCTGGCCTCGGCCATGGCCTTGCCGATTTCCT
CGGCACTGCGGCCCCGGCTGGCCAGCTTCTGCGCGGCGATAAAGTCGCACTTGCTGAGGTCATCACCGAA
GCGCTTGACCAGCCCGGCCATCTCGCTGCGGTACTCGTCCAGCGCCGTGCGCCGGTGGCGGCTAAGCTGC
CGCTCGGACAGTTCGAGGCTGGCCAGCCTGCGGGCCTTCTCCTGCTGCCGCTGGGCCTGCTCGATCTGCT
GGCCAGCCTGCTGCACCAGCGCCGGGCCAGCGGTGGCGGTCTTGCCCTTGGATTCACGCAGCAGCACCCA
CGGCTGATAACCGGCGCGGGTGGTGTGCTTGTCCTTGCGGTTGGTGAAGCCCGCCAAGCGGCCATAGTGG
CGGCTGTCGGCGCTGGCCGGGTCGGCGTCGTACTCGCTGGCCAGCGTCCGGGCAATCTGCCCCCGAAGTT
CACCGCCTGCGGCGTCGGCCACCTTGACCCATGCCTGATAGTTCTTCGGGCTGGTTTCCACTACCAGGGC
AGGCTCCCGGCCCTCGGCTTTCATGTCATCCAGGTCAAACTCGCTGAGGTCGTCCACCAGCACCAGACCA
TGCCGCTCCTGCTCGGCGGGCCTGATATACACGTCATTGCCCTGGGCATTCATCCGCTTGAGCCATGGCG
TGTTCTGGAGCACTTCGGCGGCTGACCATTCCCGGTTCATCATCTGGCCGGTGGTGGCGTCCCTGACGCC
GATATCGAAGCGCTCACAGCCCATGGCCTTGAGCTGTCGGCCTATGGCCTGCAAAGTCCTGTCGTTCTTC
ATCGGGCCACCAAGCGCAGCCAGATCGAGCCGTCCTCGGTTGTCAGTGGCGTCAGGTCGAGCAAGAGCAA
CGATGCGATCAGCAGCACCACCGTAGGCATCATGGAAGCCAGCATCACGGTTAGCCATAGCTTCCAGTGC
CACCCCCGCGACGCGCTCCGGGCGCTCTGCGCGGCGCTGCTCACCTCGGCGGCTACCTCCCGCAACTCTT
TGGCCAGCTCCACCCATGCCGCCCCTGTCTGGCGCTGGGCTTTCAGCCACTCCGCCGCCTGCGCCTCGCT
GGCCTGCTGGGTCTGGCTCATGACCTGCCGGGCTTCGTCGGCCAGTGTCGCCATGCTCTGGGCCAGCGGT
TCGATCTGCTCCGCTAACTCGTTGATGCCTCTGGATTTCTTCACTCTGTCGATTGCGTTCATGGTCTATT
GCCTCCCGGTATTCCTGTAAGTCGATGATCTGGGCGTTGGCGGTGTCGATGTTCAGGGCCACGTCTGCCC
GGTCGGTGCGGATGCCCCGGCCTTCCATCTCCACCACGTTCGGCCCCAGGTGAACACCGGGCAGGCGCTC
GATGCCCTGCGCCTCAAGTGTTCTGTGGTCAATGCGGGCGTCGTGGCCTGCCCGCTCTAATGCCCGGTTG
GCATGGTCGGCCCATGCCTCGCGGGTCTGCTCAAGCCATGCCTTGGGCTTGAGCGCTTCGGTCTTCTGTG
CCCCGCCCTTCTCCGGGGTCTTGCCGTTGTACCGCTTGAACCACTGAGCGGCGGGCCGCTCGATGCCGTC
ATTGATCCGCTCGGAGATCATCAGGTGGCAGTGCGGGTTCTCGCCGCCACCGGCATGGATGGCCAGCGTA
TACGGCAGGCGCTCGGCACCGGTCAGGTGCTGGGCGAACTCGGACGCCAGCGCCTTCTGCTGGTCGAGGG
TCAGCTCGACCGGCAGGGCAAATTCGACCTCCTTGAACAGCCGCCCATTGGCGCGTTCATACAGGTCGGC
AGCATCCCAGTAGTCGGCGGGCCGCTCGACGAACTCCGGCATGTGCCCGGATTCGGCGTGCAAGACTTCA
TCCATGTCGCGGGCATACTTGCCTTCGCGCTGGATGAAGTCGGCCTTGGCCCTGGCCGATTGGCCGCCCG
ACCTGCTGCCGGTTTTCGCCGTAAGGTGATAAATCGCCATGCTGCCTCGCTGTTGCTTTTGCTTTTCGGC
TCCATGCAATGGCCCTCGGAGAGCGCACCGCCCGAAGGGTGGCCGTTAGGCCAGTTTCTCGAAGAGAAAC
CGGTAAGTGCGCCCTCCCCTACAAAGTAGGGTCGGGATTGCCGCCGCTGTGCCTCCATGATAGCCTACGA
GACAGCACATTAACAATGGGGTGTCAAGATGGTTAAGGGGAGCAACAAGGCGGCGGATCGGCTGGCCAAG
CTCGAAGAACAACGAGCGCGAATCAATGCCGAAATTCAGCGGGTGCGGGCAAGGGAACAGCAGCAAGAGC
GCAAGAACGAAACAAGGCGCAAGGTGCTGGTGGGGGCCATGATTTTGGCCAAGGTGAACAGCAGCGAGTG
GCCGGAGGATCGGCTCATGGCGGCAATGGATGCGTACCTTGAACGCGACCACGACCGCGCCTTGTTCGGT
CTGCCGCCACGCCAGAAGGATGAGCCGGGCTGAATGATCGACCGAGACAGGCCCTGCGGGGCTGCACACG
CGCCCCCACCCTTCGGGTAGGGGGAAAGGCCGCTAAAGCGGCTAAAAGCGCTCCAGCGTATTTCTGCGGG
GTTTGGTGTGGGGTTTAGCGGGCTTTGCCCGCCTTTCCCCCTGCCGCGCAGCGGTGGGGCGGTGTGTAGC
CTAGCGCAGCGAATAGACCAGCTATCCGGCCTCTGGCCGGGCATATTGGGCAAGGGCAGCAGCGCCCCAC
AAGGGCGCTGATAACCGCGCCTAGTGGATTATTCTTAGATAATCATGGATGGATTTTTCCAACACCCCGC
CAGCCCCCGCCCCTGCTGGGTTTGCAGGTTTGGGGGCGTGACAGTTATTGCAGGGGTTCGTGACAGTTAT
TGCAGGGGGGCGTGACAGTTATTGCAGGGGTTCGTGACAGTTAGTACGGGAGTGACGGGCACTGGCTGGC
AATGTCTAGCAACGGCAGGCATTTCGGCTGAGGGTAAAAGAACTTTCCGCTAAGCGATAGACTGTATGTA
AACACAGTATTGCAAGGACGCGGAACATGCCTCATGTGGCGGCCCTCGCGAGAATTAATTCAGATAAAAA
AAATCCTTAGCTTTCGCTAAGGATGATTTCTAGCGATGACCCTGCTGATTGGTTCGCTGACCGTAGACTG
GTTGGCTTGGTTTCATCAGCCATCCGCTTGCCCTCATCTGTTACGCCGGCGGTAGCCGGCCAGCCTCGCA
GAGCAGGATTCCCGTTGAGCACCGCCAGGTGCGAATAAGGGACAGTGAAGAAGGAACACCCGCTCGCGGG
TGGGCCTACTTCACCTATCCTGCCCGGCTGACGCCGTTGGATACACCAAGGAAAGTCTACACGAACCCTT
TGGCAAAATCCTGTATATCGTGCGACATCGCGCGCGCGCGCGCGGATGCTAGCGGCGCGCCAAAAAAAAG
CCCGCTCATTA
